Addgene plasmid #238778: EPOR-LgBiT Vector
Depositing lab: Promega Corporation.
Backbone
  Vector backbone: pFC219K LgBiT CMV-Hyg Flexi Vector
  Vector type: Mammalian Expression
  Selectable markers: Hygromycin
Growth in bacteria
  Bacterial resistance: Kanamycin, 50 μg/mL
  Growth temperature: 37°C
  Growth strain: DH5alpha
  Copy number: High Copy
Gene/Insert
  Gene/Insert name: EPOR
  Species: H. sapiens (human)
  Mutation: None
  Entrez Gene: EPOR (a.k.a. EPO-R)
  Promoter: CMV
  Tag / fusion protein: LgBiT (C terminal on backbone)
  Cloning method: Other
How to cite: EPOR-LgBiT Vector was a gift from Promega Corporation (Addgene plasmid # 238778 ; http://n2t.net/addgene:238778 ; RRID:Addgene_238778)
