[The description below was written by a language model from this plasmid's Addgene catalogue record and pLannotate feature annotations shown in this document.]
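Description:
EPOR-LgBiT Vector is a mammalian expression plasmid built on the pFC219K LgBiT CMV-Hyg Flexi Vector backbone, in which the human erythropoietin receptor (EPOR, recorded as unmutated) is fused at its C terminus to LgBiT, the large subunit of the split NanoLuc luciferase system. In the 6,488 nt sequence record, the EPOR coding sequence lies directly upstream of an Nluc fragment on the same strand, consistent with the backbone-encoded LgBiT tag, and the transcript ends at an SV40 polyadenylation signal next to a short SV40 large T antigen fragment.

The catalogue lists CMV as the promoter. The automated annotation is somewhat fragmented here. It places an SP6 phage promoter and a short minimal CMV fragment immediately upstream of EPOR on the insert strand. The CMV enhancer and a larger CMV promoter fragment are called on the opposite strand, facing an EM7 bacterial promoter and the neo (kanamycin/neomycin phosphotransferase) gene. The table alone therefore does not cleanly resolve the promoter arrangement.

Kanamycin resistance from the neo gene provides selection in E. coli. A separate cassette, comprising the SV40 enhancer/early promoter, the hph hygromycin phosphotransferase gene and a synthetic poly(A) signal, allows hygromycin selection of stably transfected mammalian cells. The origin region is annotated as p15A with RSF ori and bom fragments, although the catalogue describes the plasmid as high copy.

The record does not state a specific application. LgBiT fusions are generally paired with a partner carrying the complementary small peptide, so that proximity reconstitutes luciferase activity. This would suit luminescence-based assays of receptor dimerisation or protein–protein interactions in living cells.
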