Features (pLannotate 1.2.2; 16 found; start..end, strand, type, name):
     17..98      -  polyA_signal   SV40 poly(A) signal: SV40 polyadenylation signal
    121..204     -  CDS            large T antigen (fragment): large T antigen from SV40 (simian virus 40)
    281..751     -  CDS            Nluc (fragment): NanoLuc® luciferase human codon-optimized
    806..2329    -  CDS            EPOR: EPOR_HUMAN - Experimental evidence at protein level: Swiss-Prot protein existence level 1. Isoform EPOR-T acts as a dominant-negative receptor of EPOR- mediated signaling. From Homo sapiens (Human).
   2368..2386    -  promoter       SP6 promoter: promoter for bacteriophage SP6 RNA polymerase
   2412..2434    -  promoter       minimal CMV promoter (fragment): human cytomegalovirus (CMV) immediate early promoter
   2444..2809    +  enhancer       CMV enhancer: human cytomegalovirus immediate early enhancer
   2811..2998    +  promoter       CMV promoter (fragment): human cytomegalovirus (CMV) immediate early promoter
   3017..3064    +  promoter       EM7 promoter: synthetic bacterial promoter&nbsp
   3096..3887    +  CDS            neo: KKA2_KLEPN - Also known as kan, nptII. Experimental evidence at protein level: Swiss-Prot protein existence level 1. Resistance to kanamycin, neomycin, paromomycin, ribostamycin, butirosin and gentamicin B. From Klebsiella pneumoniae.
   4107..4652    +  rep_origin     p15A ori: Plasmids containing the medium-copy-number p15A origin of replication can be propagated in E. coli cells that contain a second plasmid with the ColE1 origin.
   4740..4795    +  rep_origin     RSF ori (fragment): Plasmids containing the RSF 1030 origin of replication can be propagated in E. coli cells that contain additional plasmids with compatible origins.
   4894..4920    -  misc_feature   bom (fragment): basis of mobility region from pBR322
   4936..4984    -  polyA_signal   poly(A) signal: synthetic polyadenylation signal
   5023..6045    -  CDS            hph: KHYB_ECOLX - Experimental evidence at protein level: Swiss-Prot protein existence level 1. The aminoglycoside phosphotransferases achieve inactivation of their antibiotic substrates by phosphorylation. Only phosphorylates hygromycin and closely related compounds such as demethyl analogs and destomycin. From Escherichia coli.
   6076..6433    -  promoter       SV40 promoter: SV40 enhancer and early promoter
>Addgene plasmid #238778 | EPOR-LgBiT Vector | addgene full sequence | sequence record 479816 | Addgene NGS Result
AAGACGCGTGACGTCGGCAGTGAAAAAAATGCTTTATTTGTGAAATTTGTGATGCTATTGCTTTATTTGT
AACCATTATAAGCTGCAATAAACAAGTTAACAACAACAATTGCATTCATTTTATGTTTCAGGTTCAGGGG
GAGGTGTGGGAGGTTTTTTAAAGCAAGTAAAACCTCTACAAATGTGGTATGGCTGATTATGATCCGCGGC
CGCAATACGTCGACGTTATCAGCTGACTTCGTACGAGAGCCTAGGTGTTTCTAGAGTCGCGGCCTTAGCT
GTTGATGGTTACTCGGAACAGCATGGAGCCGTCGGGGGTGATCAGGCGCTCGTCGATAATTTTGTTGCCG
TTCCACAGGGTCCCTGTTACAGTGATCTTTTTGCCGTCGAACACGGCGATGCCTTCATACGGCCGTCCGA
AATAGTTCAGCATGTTCGGCGTAACCCCGTCGATTACCAGTGTGCCATAGGGCAGGATCACCTTAAAGTG
ATGATCATCCACAGGGTACACCACCTTAAACACCTCTTCGATCTGGGCCATTTGGTCGGCGCTCAGACCT
TCATACGGGATGATGACATGGATGTCGATCTTCAGGGCATTTTCACCGCTCCGGACAATCCTTTGGATCG
GAGTTACGGACACGGCGAGATTCTGCAGCAAACTGGACACACCTCCCTGTTCAAGGACTTGGTCCAGGTT
GTAGGCGGCTGTCTGTTCCCAGTCCCCAACGAAATCTTCGAGTGTGAAGACACCGCTCGAGCCTCCACCT
CCGCTCCCGCCACCACCTGAACTGCCTTGAGAAACAGAGCAAGCCACATAGCTGGGGGGCAGAGGCTCAG
CGGCTGGGATAAGGCTGTTCTCATAAGGGTTGGAGTAGGGGCCATCGGATAAGCCCCCTTGGGCTCCCTG
GGAGTCCCCTGAGCTGTAGTCAGTTGAGATGCCAGAGTCAGATACCACAAGGTACAGGTACTTTAGGTGG
GGTGGGGTAGGGGGCAGCTCAGGGCACAGTGTCCATGGACGCAAGAGCTGGGAGCTGGGGTCCAGGATAG
TGTACTCAAAGCTGGCAGCAGAGGCTCCCTCTGGGCTGGGCTTCGAGGCCAAAGCAGATGAGCAGGAGGA
TGCTTCTGAGCCTTCATCCATGGCCACTATGTCCACACTGCCACCAGGCCCTGGGAGGTCCTCACTGGGC
GGGTTCCGGGGCAGCAACCATTTGTCCAGCACCAGATAGGTATCCTGGGCATGCTCACTGCCCACTGGCT
CCAGCAGGGGGCCCTCATCATCTGTCCCCGGCTCCACTGCCTGCATCGTCCCCCAGCAGCGCTCTGAGAG
GACTTCCAGGGAAGCAGGTGGGTCCTCCGTGAAGGGGGTGCAGGGGCTCCACCACAGGCAGCCATCATTC
TGGTACAGCCACAGCTGGAAGTTACCCTTGTGGGTGGTGAAGAGGCCTTCAAACTCGCTCTCTGGGCTCG
GGATGCCAGGCCAGATCTTCTGCTTCAGAGCCCGGCGGTGGGAGAGCAGCGCGAGCACGGTCAGCAGCAC
CAGGATGACCACGAGGATGAGGGAGAGCGTCAGGATGAGGGGGTCCAGGTCGCTAGGCGTCAGCAGCGAC
ACAGGCTCCGACCAGGCGCTCCAGAAGCCGCCGAAGCTCGGCTCAGCCATACGCGCGCGGACGGCGAAGG
TGTAGCGCGTCCGGCCCCGCAGGTTGCTCAGCACACACTCGGTGCGGCCCTCCAGGATCTCCACCCTCTG
TACGCTCCCTGCGCCGTTGCCGGCCGAGACGTCCACCTCGTAGCGGATGTGAGACGTCATGGGTGTCTCA
GGCGGCGGGAGCCAGCGCAACACTACGTGGCCGCTCTCGTCAGCCAACCGCGCCACCAGCCCCACGGGGG
CGTCTAGGAGCACTACTTCATTGATGTGGATGACACGGTGATATCGCGGAGCGCCGGAGGCTGCTGTGAC
GCGCAACTCTAGGGGCACGAAGCTCGACGTGTCGGCTGTAGGCAGCGAACACCAGAAGCGCACCGCACCA
CGAGCCGTGGGAGCCTGGTGCAGGCGACACAGCTTCCATGGCTCATCCTCGAGCTGGTAGGAGAAGCTGT
AGTTGCCCGGGCCCACCCCAGCGCTCGCCGCTTCCTCCCAGAAACACACCAAGTCCTCCAACCGCTCGGT
GAAGCACAGAAGCTCTTCGGGCCCCCGGGCCGCCAGCAAGGCCGCTTTGCTCTCGAACTTGGGGTCCGGG
AGGTTAGGCGGGGGCGCCCAGGCGGCCCCAGCGAGCAGGAGACAAAGGGAGCCGACCTGGGGCCAGAGGG
ACGCCCCGAGGTGGTCCATGGCGATCGCTAGCTGCAAAAAGAACAAGTAGCTTGTATTCTATAGTGTCAC
CTAAATGGGCGATCTGACGGTTCACTAAACCAGCTCTGCTTATATAGGCCTCCCTGGCGCGCCACTAGTT
ATTAATAGTAATCAATTACGGGGTCATTAGTTCATAGCCCATATATGGAGTTCCGCGTTACATAACTTAC
GGTAAATGGCCCGCCTGGCTGACCGCCCAACGACCCCCGCCCATTGACGTCAATAATGACGTATGTTCCC
ATAGTAACGCCAATAGGGACTTTCCATTGACGTCAATGGGTGGAGTATTTACGGTAAACTGCCCACTTGG
CAGTACATCAAGTGTATCATATGCCAAGTCCGCCCCCTATTGACGTCAATGACGGTAAATGGCCCGCCTG
GCATTATGCCCAGTACATGACCTTACGGGACTTTCCTACTTGGCAGTACATCTACGTATTAGTCATCGCT
ATTACCATGGTGATGCGGTTTTGGCAGTACACCAATGGGCGTGGATAGCGGTTTGACTCACGGGGATTTC
CAAGTCTCCACCCCATTGACGTCAATGGGAGTTTGTTTTGGCACCAAAATCAACGGGACTTTCCAAAATG
TCGTAATAACCCCGCCCCGTTGACGCAAATGGGCGGTAGGCGTGTACGGTGGGAGGTCAAATCGAATTCT
AATACTGTTGACAATTAATCATCGGCATAGTATATCGGCATAGTATAATACGACAAGGTGAGGAACTAAA
CCCAGGAGGCAGATCATGATTGAACAAGATGGATTGCACGCAGGTTCTCCGGCCGCTTGGGTGGAGAGGC
TATTCGGCTATGACTGGGCACAACAGACAATCGGCTGCTCTGATGCCGCCGTGTTCCGGCTGTCAGCGCA
GGGGCGCCCGGTTCTTTTTGTCAAGACCGACCTGTCCGGTGCCCTGAATGAACTGCAGGACGAGGCAGCG
CGGCTATCGTGGCTGGCCACGACGGGCGTTCCTTGCGCAGCTGTGCTCGACGTTGTCACTGAAGCGGGAA
GGGACTGGCTGCTATTGGGCGAAGTGCCGGGGCAGGATCTCCTGTCATCTCACCTTGCTCCTGCCGAGAA
AGTATCCATCATGGCTGATGCAATGCGGCGGCTGCATACGCTTGATCCGGCTACCTGCCCATTCGACCAC
CAAGCGAAACATCGCATCGAGCGAGCACGTACTCGGATGGAAGCCGGTCTTGTCGATCAGGATGATCTGG
ACGAAGAGCATCAGGGGCTCGCGCCAGCCGAACTGTTCGCCAGGCTCAAGGCGCGCATGCCCGACGGCGA
GGATCTCGTCGTGACCCATGGCGATGCCTGCTTGCCGAATATCATGGTGGAAAATGGCCGCTTTTCTGGA
TTCATCGACTGTGGCCGGCTGGGTGTGGCGGACCGCTATCAGGACATAGCGTTGGCTACCCGTGATATTG
CTGAAGAGCTTGGCGGCGAATGGGCTGACCGCTTCCTCGTGCTTTACGGTATCGCCGCTCCCGATTCGCA
GCGCATCGCCTTCTATCGCCTTCTTGACGAGTTCTTCTGATTCGAAATGACCGACCAAGCGACGCCCAAC
CGGTATCAGCTCACTCAAAGGCGGTAATACGGTTATCCACAGAATCAGGGGATAACGCAGGAAAGAACAT
GTCAAACATGAGAATTACAACTTATATCGTATGGGGCTGACTTCAGGTGCTACATTTGAAGAGATAAATT
GCACTGAAATCTAGAAATATTTTATCTGATTAATAAGATGATCTTCTTGAGATCGTTTTGGTCTGCGCGT
AATCTCTTGCTCTGAAAACGAAAAAACCGCCTTGCAGGGCGGTTTTTCGAAGGTTCTCTGAGCTACCAAC
TCTTTGAACCGAGGTAACTGGCTTGGAGGAGCGCAGTCACCAAAACTTGTCCTTTCAGTTTAGCCTTAAC
CGGCGCATGACTTCAAGACTAACTCCTCTAAATCAATTACCAGTGGCTGCTGCCAGTGGTGCTTTTGCAT
GTCTTTCCGGGTTGGACTCAAGACGATAGTTACCGGATAAGGCGCAGCGGTCGGACTGAACGGGGGGTTC
GTGCATACAGTCCAGCTTGGAGCGAACTGCCTACCCGGAACTGAGTGTCAGGCGTGGAATGAGACAAACG
CGGCCATAACAGCGGAATGACACCGGTAAACCGAAAGGCAGGAACAGGAGAGCGCACGAGGGAGCCGCCA
GGGGGAAACGCCTGGTATCTTTATAGTCCTGTCGGGTTTCGCCACCACTGATTTGAGCGTCAGATTTCGT
GATGCTTGTCAGGGGGGCGGAGCCTATGGAAAAACGGCTTTGCCGCGGCCCTCTCACTTCCCTGTTAAGT
ATCTTCCTGGCATCTTCCAGGAAATCTCCGCCCCGTTCGTAAGCCATTTCCGCTCGCCGCAGTCGAACGA
CCGAGCGTAGCGAGTCAGTGAGCGAGGAAGCGGAATATATCCTGTATCACATATTCTGCTGACGCACCGG
TGCAGCCTTTTTTCTCCTGCCACATGAAGCACTTCACTGACACCCTCATCAGTGCCAACATAGTAAGCCA
GTATACACTCCGCTAGCGCTGATGTCCGGAATCGTCACACAAAAAACCAACACACAGATGTAATGAAAAT
AAAGATATTTTATTGCGGCCATCGTGATGGCTAGAGTCTAAACTCGACCTACCTCCTTAGCGCGCGGTCG
TGTACTGGGCCGGCGGTTGCCGCTGTCGGCCAGCACCTCGACGCAGCCGTCGGTCCATACGGCTGCGCTC
CGGCGAGCGATTTGTGTGCGACCGACGGTGCCGGCCCCGCTGCGGACGATGGCATCGCAGCGGCCTTGAG
CCCAGGCAGCATCGTCGAAGTTGCCGTCCACGAGGCTCTGGTAGAGCTGATCCAGGCCGATGCGCAGCAT
GTAGGCTCGCAGACGAGGGCTGCCGGCCAGCTCGGGATGCCGGCGCTCGAAGTAGCGAGTCTGCTGCTCC
ATGCAAGCCAGCCAGGGCCGCCAGAAGAAGATGTTGGCCACCTCGTACTGACTGTCCCCGAACATAGCTT
CGGACCAGTCGATTACGGCGGTGATGCGGCCGTTGTCGGTCAGGACGTTGTTGCTGCCGAAGTCGGCATG
GACGAGGTGGCGCACCTCGGGACAGTCTTCGGCCCACAGCATCAGTTCGTCCAGGGCTTGAGCTACGCTG
GCGGACACGGTGTCGTCCATCACGGTCTGCCAGTGGTAGACATGGGGATCAGCAATGGCGCAAATGAAAT
CCCGCCAGGTTGTGTACTGGCCGATGCCTTGGGGCCCGAATGGGCCGAAGCCGCTGGTTTGACTGAGGTC
GGCGGCGGCAATAGCATCCATAGCTTCGGCGACAGGCTGTAACACAGCAGGCAGCTCTGTTTCGGGGAGG
TCTTGGAGAGTAACGCCTTGGGCGCGTCTACTGATGCAGTATGTCAGGCTCTCGCTGAACTCGCCGATGT
CCAACACTTCGGGGATGGGTAGTGCAGCGCTGGCGAAGTGGCGGTACACGTAGCGGTCTTTGTAGAAGCC
ATCAGCGCAGCTATTCACCCGCAGTACATAGCCGCGTCCGCCGACATCGAAGCTGAAGGCTCGGCTCTCT
TCGCCCTCCGACAACTGCATCAGGTCGCTCACACTGTCGAACTTCTCGATGAGAAATTTTTCAACGCTGG
TAGCGGTGAGTTCGGGCTTCTTCATGGTGGCGCTAGTGTCAGAAGAATCGAGCTTTTTGCAAAAGCCTAG
GCCTCCAAAAAAGCCTCCTCACTACTTCTGGAATAGCTCAGAGGCCGAGGCGGCCTCGGCCTCTGCATAA
ATAAAAAAAATTAGTCAGCCATGGGGCGGAGAATGGGCGGAACTGGGCGGAGTTAGGGGCGGGATGGGCG
GAGTTAGGGGCGGGACTATGGTTGCTGACTAATTGAGATGCATGCTTTGCATACTTCTGCCTGCTGGGGA
GCCTGGGGACTTTCCACACCTGGTTGCTGACTAATTGAGATGCATGCTTTGCATACTTCTGCCTGCTGGG
GAGCCTGGGGACTTTCCACACCCTAACTGACACACATTCCACAGCTGGTTCTTTCCGCCTCAGAAGGTAC
CTAACCAAGTTCCTCTTTCAGAGGTTATTTCAGGCCATGGTGCTGCGC
